>Addgene plasmid #182154 | pTol2-eab2-GG | addgene full sequence | sequence record 360419 | Addgene NGS Result
ATGCCGTTCTTCTGCTTGTCGGCCATGATATAGACGTTGTGGCTGTTGTAGTTGTACTCCAGCTTGTGCC
CCAGGATGTTGCCGTCCTCCTTGAAGTCGATGCCCTTCAGCTCGATGCGGTTCACCAGGGTGTCGCCCTC
GAACTTCACCTCGGCGCGGGTCTTGTAGTTGCCGTCGTCCTTGAAGAAGATGGTGCGCTCCTGGACGTAC
CCTAAGGGTGGGAAAATAGACCAATAGGCAGAGAGAGTCAGTGCCTATCAGAAACCCAAGAGTCTTCTCT
GTCTCCACATGCCCAGTTTCTATTGGTCTCCTTAAACCTGTCTTGTAACCATAACTTCGTATAATGTATG
CTATACGAAGTTATATAACTTCGTATAAAGTATCCTATACGAAGTTATATAACTTCGTATAATGTGTACT
ATACGAAGTTATGAAGTTCCTATACCTTTTGAAGAATAGGAACTTCGAAGTTCCTATACTTTCTAGAGAA
TAGGAACTTCGGTAACTTTAAATAATTGGCATTATTTAAAGTTAAGATCTTTGATACCAACCTTCGGGCA
TGGCGGACTTGAAGAAGTCGTGCTGCTTCATGTGGTCGGGGTAGCGGCTGAAGCACTGCACGCCGTAGGT
CAGGGTGGTCACGAGGGTGGGCCAGGGCACGGGCAGCTTGCCGGTGGTGCAGATGAACTTCAGGGTCAGC
TTGCCGTAGGTGGCATCGCCCTCGCCCTCGCCGGACACGCTGAACTTGTGGCCGTTTACGTCGCCGTCCA
GCTCGACCAGGATGGGCACCACCCCGGTGAACAGCTCCTCGCCCTTGCTCACCATGGTGGCGGATCCACT
GTAAAAGAAAGGGAAACTGTTAGAATTGCACTGCTGCCAGGGAGAGGCGTTTCAGCAAGCATGTGACCAT
CTGGAGTCAACTTCCTGTTTTGCTCTGCATTCTACAGTCTGACCGCTGGTGGGCGCTAGTGACAGCGCGC
GCCTCAGATATGCCAGACAAAGGAAGTCCCTCTGCATTCTCTCATTATTACCATAAAAGGCAATGGTTTG
AGCCGCTTTGCGGCTGCCGGCGGTGTGGCACTCAGCCAGAGTCGTAGGGCTCAGTAAAAAGGAACAGATT
TCGACATTCATCACACCAGGACCACTCCCTAAATTTTACACAAATGAAGTTTCACATCCTCTTCCACCCT
CGCCTGCGATCAATTACACAACCGCATTTCAACGGGTGTCTGCCGCCGGGTGTTACTGCGTCACAGATCT
GCAGTCAGTCCACGGACTCCTCGTGAGCGGAGACTTCACACTAAAGCATTTCTGGACGGTCACTCTCAGT
CGGTTCAGTTCATAGTCTAGCCTCAAAAATCACCGAGATCCTGAAAAACTGACGGGCTCTGCTTCGACAG
TCACAGCGGCTGAAGTGCAGCCAGAGAACTCCGCAGCCGTTATTAAAGTGGACCACACCTCTAAAATTCA
AAACTCTTTCATAGCGGATACAATACTTCACTAACGTTAATCTTCAGCTTCATTAAAGACGGAGGGGGCT
GCAGGCTACATTTAAATAGAACACATAACAAAAAGAAAATTAACCAAGTTCAAACTAAATGCCAATACCC
GTTACTAATAACAAGATCTTCGATCTTATAAAGCACGAATGGGCCGATGTTAGATTGATGGGGTTTACGT
TACATCAGATGAGAGCTGGTTAGCCGGCTAGCTAAAGTAGGTCACACCCTGCTGCAGCACTGCCTGCACA
AAGAACTTCCCATGCCGGCTATCCATCAAGTGTGCAACATGCTCACCAGCACCCTCAAAACTGTAGTTAA
AAATCACATTTATGGCTGTTGAAGAGAGATTAGCCAGAACACAACTTTATATTAAGACTTAACACCCATT
TCACACCGGCCCATTCAATGTTCAATGTCGTGCCTACGACTGGTCACGTTAAATTACCGACATTCTCACC
TGCCACATCCACTAACGCTACAAAAAAAGTTAAGATACAGCCAATATTTATTAAATGTAACAGATATTAT
CAAAAGAACCACCATTTATAAATCAAACCTAGTAGATAACTACAAAGAGACCGTTATGAACTGTCTAAAG
ACTTCATCAAATCATATTTATCCATTTACACATTTTACTTAACATTAATAGATAGAAACTATAATTAAAC
GCTTAAAAACTGCAAAACCAACTCACCTTGGGTTTGGGGGGTTGTCGACTTAAGAGAATGGGTTACAAGC
AGATGATATTCCGCACTAGCTGCGTGTGGAGGAGCTCAAAGTGAGGCTGAGACGCTGGGCGCGCTCTTTT
ATATGACGGCACATACCCGGCTCTAGCCATAAAAGGTAAACTTTCGGAGCTCTGTGCTCTGATTGGTCCA
GCGTCACACACCCGGCTGTCGCGTGCACATTGCTACACTTGCTTCTTGCAACTTGAGAGTGAAAGAAGGG
GAAGCTTAACTGGTTAAAGAACAAGGCCTTGGCGATTTCCTATAAAACTGGAATTTTTATTTGCAAATTT
TAACACAGAATTTTTCGTATTTTTCTGCGACAACGCCAAGACTCAATTCAACGTTTCAAAAAGTCTGTGC
AGAGTTACAAGTGGCAGAATGCGTCATAATGATGGATGCCTCCATGATCCTGTGTTGTGTTTTCAATCTA
ACACAACAGCAGCTCTGTAGGTCATTTACCTCTTGTGTTCACGAAATACCGTAATACAAACAATGGGGGA
TCTAATGAGTACTTTTCCATGTATAAAATGGACATTTTTTTTATCCAAATTAGGATGACACTACTTGTAG
TATGTTGTAGGAGCAACTAGCTGGTCTTAGCTCAGTAGTAATGCACTTTAAGAAAGTGCTTTAATAACTT
TGAATGAATGGGACCTGCATTCCATGCCACATTGCTTCACTATTTTTGTGTGTACAAGTTACACAATGAT
GTATAAAGTGAGTGATAGCAGTTACATTTTTGCAAGTGGGCCTACCTCAGGTTTAATGTTCATTAGAAAT
GTTATATGTCAAGTCTTGGTCTTAAATAGTTAAATTTTCTGTTCATAATTTCATGTCGTGTCTATGCAGA
CATAACATTTCTTTTTAAAGAGGTTTATAAGGATAAATCCTAAGAACATAATTCTCATTAAAAGTAGAAA
AAAAAACACTGAAAGTGTTGGTGATCAGCTACAATAAATAATATTTTGCACACATTTCAGATGTTACCAC
ACTGAATAACAGATAAAGCTGTGCTTGAGCAGCAGTGATCATGATAAACTACATGTGACTTTTTACTGTG
TAACTTGGGAGTAATGCACATGGCCTTCAGTGGGAGTTATAAACAAAAACAGCTGATTGTGTTAAAAGTG
CTTGCTGATACCAAGGACAATGAGGTGATGTGACTTTTATTTTGTTTTCGGCAAATTCCAAGTATTTTGA
CAAGACTTTTTACAATTCTGAGCATTTTGCCTCTAAAATATGGAAGTTTCTCAGAGTAAACGTTGAGTAT
AGGTAATGCCTAGGCCCTGACTGTGCGCACAGAAATCTGTAGATTTCCCCAGATCTTTAGCCCATCATTG
AGTTTATTTATTGACTTGTGTATTTGGATTTGCTCTTTAGTGTTTGGACTCTCAGCAGTAAAAATTAACC
CACACTGAACTAAACTGAACTGAACTTAAACTCTTAAAAATGGACTGACACAGTTTCAATTTACTATACT
AATCTTCTAAGTTAAGCTGCTTTGACACAATCTACATTGTAAAAGCACTCTAGCTTGCATGCCTGAGAAT
TTCAGAATGTAATGATACCTTTGTTAGATAAGGCTGTTTACATCTGATAGTGGACCTTAAGCCGACACTT
AAATGATAAAAACGGCAAAGAATTGCAAGTTTGATTTGCATTGGAAAGGGTCGCTGGCTTTTGTGTTACA
CGCCCCTTATTTGTGCTTGATTAGATGATCCCCCTGCTCGAGGGCCCATCTGGCCTGTGTTTCAGACACC
AGGGAGTCTCTGCTCACGTTTCCTGCTATTTGCAGCCTCTCTATCAAGACTAATACACCTCTTCCCGCAT
CGGCTGCCTGTGAGAGGCTTTTCAGCACTGCAGGATTGCTTTTCAGCCCCAAAAGAGCTAGGCTTGACAC
TAACAATTTTGAGAATCAGCTTCTACTGAAGTTAAATCTGAGGTTTTACAACTTTGAGTAGCGTGTACTG
GCATTAGATTGTCTGTCTTATAGTTTGATAATTAAATACAAACAGTTCTAAAGCAGGATAAAACCTTGTA
TGCATTTCATTTAATGTTTTTTGAGATTAAAAGCTTAAACAAGAATCTCTAGTTTTCTTTCTTGCTTTTA
CTTTTACTTCCTTAATACTCAAGTACAATTTTAATGGAGTACTTTTTTACTTTTACTCAAGTAAGATTCT
AGCCAGATACTTTTACTTTTAATTGAGTAAAATTTTCCCTAAGTACTTGTACTTTCACTTGAGTAAAATT
TTTGAGTACTTTTTACACCTCTGTCAAGAACTCCTGGACAAACCTCTGACCTGTGTGGAACAGAGTGGAT
ATGGGTGTCTGAACAGATATTCACGTCTTTTGCAGATCAGAGGGCATTTCTGGTGTTGTGCAATGACCTG
GGTCCAACAGGTAGGCGTACTCGTATCCAAGAGCATTGTTGGACAGGAGGTAGTCTCCATTCCTATAAAG
AGGAAGGAATGGCACCATGTAGTAGCCGTCATTGTGGCCAATTGGTGCATTGGTACGTGGGTAGATGGAC
CGGGGAGGCTGATGAGTTCTTAGCCAGC
[32 nt withheld, positions 4789-4820]
CCTTTGACGTTGGAGTCCACGTTCTTT
[37 nt withheld, positions 4848-4884]
ACCCTATCTCGGTCTATTCTTTTGATTTATAAGGGATTTTGCCGATTTCGGCCTATTGGTTAAAAAATGA
GCTGATTTAACAAAAATTTAACGCGAATTTTAACAAAATATTAACGCTTACAATTTAGGTGGCACTTTTC
GGGGAAATGTGCGCGGAACCCCTATTTGTTTATTTTTCTAAATACATTCAAATATGTATCCGCTCATGAG
ACAATAACCCTGATAAATGCTTCAATAATATTGAAAAAGGAAGAGTATGAGTATTCAACATTTCCGTGTC
GCCCTTATTCCCTTTTTTGCGGCATTTTGCCTTCCTGTTTTTGCTCACCCAGAAACGCTGGTGAAAGTAA
AAGATGCTGAAGATCAGTTGGGTGCACGAGTGGGTTACATCGAACTGGATCTCAACAGCGGTAAGATCCT
TGAGAGTTTTCGCCCCGAAGAACGTTTTCCAATGATGAGCACTTTTAAAGTTCTGCTATGTGGCGCGGTA
TTATCCCGTATTGACGCCGGGCAAGAGCAACTCGGTCGCCGCATACACTATTCTCAGAATGACTTGGTTG
AGTACTCACCAGTCACAGAAAAGCATCTTACGGATGGCATGACAGTAAGAGAATTATGCAGTGCTGCCAT
AACCATGAGTGATAACACTGCGGCCAACTTACTTCTGACAACGATCGGAGGACCGAAGGAGCTAACCGCT
TTTTTGCACAACATGGGGGATCATGTAACTCGCCTTGATCGTTGGGAACCGGAGCTGAATGAAGCCATAC
CAAACGACGAGCGTGACACCACGATGCCTGTAGCAATGGCAACAACGTTGCGCAAACTATTAACTGGCGA
ACTACTTACTCTAGCTTCCCGGCAACAATTAATAGACTGGATGGAGGCGGATAAAGTTGCAGGACCACTT
CTGCGCTCGGCCCTTCCGGCTGGCTGGTTTATTGCTGATAAATCTGGAGCCGGTGAGCGTGGGTCTCGCG
GTATCATTGCAGCACTGGGGCCAGATGGTAAGCCCTCCCGTATCGTAGTTATCTACACGACGGGGAGTCA
GGCAACTATGGATGAACGAAATAGACAGATCGCTGAGATAGGTGCCTCACTGATTAAGCATTGGTAACTG
TCAGACCAAGTTTACTCATATATACTTTAGATTGATTTAAAACTTCATTTTTAATTTAAAAGGATCTAGG
TGAAGATCCTTTTTGATAATCTCATGACCAAAATGCCTTAACGTGAGTTTTCGTTCCACTGAGCGTCAGA
CCCCGTAGAAAAGATCAAAGGATCTTCTTGAGATCCTTTTTTTCTGCGCGTAATCTGCTGCTTGCAAACA
AAAAAACCACCGCTACCAGCGGTGGTTTGTTTGCCGGATCAAGAGCTACCAACTCTTTTTCCGAAGGTAA
CTGGCTTCAGCAGAGCGCAGATACCAAATACTGTTCTTCTAGTGTAGCCGTAGTTAGGCCACCACTTCAA
GAACTCTGTAGCACCGCCTACATACCTCGCTCTGCTAATCCTGTTACCAGTGGCTGCTGCCAGTGGCGAT
AAGTCGTGTCTTACCGGGTTGGACTCAAGACGATAGTTACCGGATAAGGCGCAGCGGTCGGGCTGAACGG
GGGGTTCGTGCACACAGCCCAGCTTGGAGCGAACGACCTACACCGAACTGAGATACCTACAGCGTGAGCT
ATGAGAAAGCGCCACGCTTCCCGAAGGGAGAAAGGCGGACAGGTATCCGGTAAGCGGCAGGGTCGGAACA
GGAGAGCGCACGAGGGAGCTTCCAGGGGGAAACGCCTGGTATCTTTATAGTCCTGTCGGGTTTCGCCACC
TCTGACTTGAGCGTCGATTTTTGTGATGCTCGTCAGGGGGGCGGAGCCTATGGAAAAACGCCAGCAACGC
GGCCTTTTTACGGTTCCTGGCCTTTTGCTGGCCTTTTGCTCACATGTTCTTTCCTGCGTTATCCCCTGAT
TCTGTGGATAACCGTATTACCGCCTTTGAGTGAGCTGATACCGCTCGCCGCAGCCGAACGACCGAGCGCA
GCGAGTCAGTGAGCGAGGAAGCGGAAGAGCGCCCAATACGCAAACCGCCTCTCCCCGCGCGTTGGCCGAT
TCATTAATGCAGCTGGCACGACAGGTTTCCCGACTGGAAAGCGGGCAGTGAGCGCAACGCAATTAATGTG
AGTTAGCTCACTCATTAGGCACCCCAGGCTTTACACTTTATGCTTCCGGCTCGTATGTTGTGTGGAATTG
TGAGCGGATAACAATTTCACACAGGAAACAGCTATGACCATGATTACGCCAAGCGCGCAATTAACCCTCA
CTAAAGGGAACAAAAGCTGGAGCTCCACCGCGGTGGCGGCCGCTCTAGAACTAGTGGATCTGCTGGGCTT
GCTGAAGGTAGGGGGTCAAGAACCAGAGGTGTAAAGTACTTGAGTAATTTTACTTGATTACTGTACTTAA
GTATTATTTTTGGGGATTTTTACTTTACTTGAGTACAATTAAAAATCAATACTTTTACTTTTACTTAATT
ACATTTTTTTAGAAAAAAAAGTACTTTTTACTCCTTACAATTTTATTTACAGTCAAAAAGTACTTATTTT
TTGGAGATCACTTCATTCTATTTTCCCTTGCTATTACCAAACCAATTGAATTGCGCTGATGCCCAGTTTA
ATTTAAATGTTATTTATTCTGCCTATGAAAATCGTTTTCACATTATATGAAATTGGTCAGACATGTTCAT
TGGTCCTTTGGAAGTGACGTCATGTCACATCTATTACCACAATGCACAGCACCTTGACCTGGAAATTAGG
GAAATTATAACAGTCAATCAGTGGAAGAAAATGGAGGAAGTATGTGATTCATCAGCAGCTGCGAGCAGCA
CAGTCCAAAATCAGCCACAGGATCAAGAGCACCCGTGGCCGTATCTTCGCAGATCTGATCTAGAGGATCA
TAATCAGCCATACCACATTTGTAGAGGTTTTACTTGCTTTAAAAAACCTCCCACACCTCCCCCTGAACCT
GAAACATAAAATGAATGCAATTGTTGTTGTTAACTTGTTTATTGCAGCTTATAATGGTTACAAATAAAGC
AATAGCATCACAAATTTCACAAATAAAGCATTTTTTTCACTGCATTCTAGTTGTGGTTTGTCCAAACTCA
TCAATGTATCTTATCATGTCGATATCAAGTATACTTACATATGTTACTTGTAAAGCTCGTCCATGCCGAG
AGTGATCCCGGCGGCGGTCACGAACTCCAGCAGGACCATGTGATCGCGCTTCTCGTTGGGGTCTTTGCTC
AGGGCGGACTGGGTGCTCAGGTAGTGGTTGTCGGGCAGCAGCACGGGGCCGTCGCCGATGGGGGTGTTCT
GCTGGTAGTGGTCGGCGAGCTGCACGCCGCCGTCCTCGATGTTGTGGCGGATCTTGAAGTTCGCCTTGAT
GCCGTTCTTCTGCTTGTCGGCCATGATATAGACGTTGTGGCTGTTGTAGTTGTACTCCAGCTTGTGCCCC
AGGATGTTGCCGTCCTCCTTGAAGTCGATGCCCTTCAGCTCGATGCGGTTCACCAGGGTGTCGCCCTCGA
ACTTCACCTCGGCGCGGGTCTTGTAGTTGCCGTCGTCCTTGAAGAAGATGGTGCGCTCCTGGACGTACCC
TAAGGGTGGGAAAATAGACCAATAGGCAGAGAGAGTCAGTGCCTATCAGAAACCCAAGAGTCTTCTCTGT
CTCCACATGCCCAGTTTCTATTGGTCTCCTTAAACCTGTCTTGTAACCATAACTTCGTATAATGT
Features (pLannotate 1.2.2; 15 found; start..end, strand, type, name):
   2336..2360    -  promoter       chicken β-actin promoter (fragment): contains a 21-bp deletion relative to the standard chicken β-actin promoter
   4502..4789    -  CDS            tyr (fragment) (sequence partly withheld): TYRO_ORYLA - Also known as tyro. Experimental evidence at transcript level: Swiss-Prot protein existence level 2. This is a copper-containing oxidase that functions in the formation of pigments such as melanins and other polyphenolic compounds. From Oryzias latipes (Japanese rice fish) (Japanese killifish).
   4789..5010    +  rep_origin     M13 ori (fragment) (sequence partly withheld): M13 bacteriophage origin of replication; arrow indicates direction of (+) strand synthesis
   5036..5140    +  promoter       AmpR promoter: bla
   5141..6001    +  CDS            AmpR: β-lactamase; bla; confers resistance to ampicillin, carbenicillin, and related antibiotics
   6172..6760    +  rep_origin     ori: high-copy-number ColE1/pMB1/pBR322/pUC origin of replication
   6943..7035    +  CDS            lacI (fragment): lac repressor; lacI; The lac repressor binds to the lac operator to inhibit transcription in E. coli. This inhibition can be relieved by adding lactose or isopropyl-β-D-thiogalactopyranoside (IPTG).
   7048..7069    +  protein_bind   CAP binding site: CAP binding activates transcription in the presence of cAMP. E. coli catabolite activator protein
   7084..7114    +  promoter       lac promoter: promoter for the E. coli lac operon
   7122..7138    +  protein_bind   lac operator: The lac repressor binds to the lac operator to inhibit transcription in E. coli. This inhibition can be relieved by adding lactose or isopropyl-β-D-thiogalactopyranoside (IPTG). lac repressor encoded by lacI
   7183..7201    +  promoter       T3 promoter: promoter for bacteriophage T3 RNA polymerase
   7214..7254    +  misc_feature   MCS (fragment): pBluescript multiple cloning site
   7820..7903    +  CDS            large T antigen (fragment): large T antigen from SV40 (simian virus 40)
   7926..8047    +  polyA_signal   SV40 poly(A) signal: SV40 polyadenylation signal
   8267..828     -  CDS            GCaMP2 (fragment) (across the origin): GCaMP2 is a basic (constitutively fluorescent) green fluorescent protein published in 2006, derived from Aequorea victoria.
