[The description below was written by a language model from this plasmid's Addgene catalogue record and pLannotate feature annotations shown in this document.]
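Description:
pTol2-eab2-GG is a zebrafish expression plasmid built on the pTol2-eab2 backbone, a Tol2 transposon-type vector as its name indicates, intended for expressing a transgene in zebrafish. In bacteria it is maintained through a high-copy ColE1/pUC-type origin and selected with ampicillin via the β-lactamase gene and its own promoter. The annotation also picks up pBluescript-derived remnants, including a partial M13 origin, the lac promoter/operator region, a T3 promoter and part of a multiple cloning site. A fragment matching medaka tyrosinase is annotated next to the backbone. This probably reflects the medaka genomic context from which Tol2 was originally isolated, although the Tol2 arms themselves are not annotated in the feature table.

The payload, "GG", is a synthetic cassette of about 1.1 kb in which the eGFP coding sequence is divided into N-terminal and C-terminal portions separated by an artificial intron, cloned between BamHI and NdeI sites under the eab2 promoter. Splicing of the intron should restore a continuous eGFP reading frame, so green fluorescence reports that the split design is functional. The feature table has no explicit eGFP or eab2 annotation. The GFP-derived sequence appears only as a minus-strand fragment matched to GCaMP2 spanning the sequence origin, and a short chicken β-actin promoter fragment lies on the same strand. An SV40 polyadenylation signal is also present, although it is annotated on the opposite strand.

The associated work concerns zebrafish mosaic analysis with double markers, where intron-split reporters are central, so this plasmid plausibly serves to test an intron-interrupted marker. The sequenced record is 8,659 nt, longer than the catalogued total of 7,633 bp, and the record does not explain the discrepancy.
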