Addgene plasmid #182154: pTol2-eab2-GG
Purpose: Expression of artificial intron separated eGFP
Depositing lab: Hui Zong. Depositing organization: University of Virginia. Publication: zMADM (zebrafish mosaic analysis with double markers) for single-cell gene knockout and dual-lineage tracing. Xu B, Kucenas S, Zong H. Proc Natl Acad Sci U S A. 2022 Mar 1;119(9). pii: 2122529119. doi: 10.1073/pnas.2122529119. PubMed 35197298.
Backbone
  Vector backbone: pTol2-eab2
  Backbone size w/o insert (bp): 6567
  Total vector size (bp): 7633
  Vector type: Zebrafish Expression
Growth in bacteria
  Bacterial resistance: Ampicillin, 100 μg/mL
  Growth temperature: 37°C
  Growth strain: DH5alpha
  Copy number: High Copy
Gene/Insert
  Gene/Insert name: GG (alt name: N-eGFP-intron-C-eGFP)
  Species: Synthetic
  Insert size (bp): 1066
  Promoter: eab2
  Cloning method: Restriction Enzyme; 5′ cloning site BamHI (not destroyed); 3′ cloning site NdeI (not destroyed)
  Sequencing primers: 5′ GCAGAGCAAAACAGGAAGTTGACTC; 3′ GCATCACAAATTTCACAAATAAAGC
Terms and licenses: Academic/Nonprofit Terms; Industry Terms: Not Available to Industry
How to cite: pTol2-eab2-GG was a gift from Hui Zong (Addgene plasmid # 182154 ; http://n2t.net/addgene:182154 ; RRID:Addgene_182154)
